Addgene plasmid #147103: pAc5.1B-EGFP-DmCup-Y342AL347A_O
Purpose: Insect Expression of DmCup-Y342AL347A
Depositing lab: Elisa Izaurralde. Depositing organization: Max Planck Institute for Developmental Biology. Publication: 4E-BPs require non-canonical 4E-binding motifs and a lateral surface of eIF4E to repress translation. Igreja C, Peter D, Weiler C, Izaurralde E. Nat Commun. 2014 Sep 2;5:4790. doi: 10.1038/ncomms5790. PubMed 25179781.
Backbone
  Vector backbone: Unknown
  Vector type: Insect Expression
Growth in bacteria
  Bacterial resistance: Ampicillin, 100 μg/mL
  Growth temperature: 37°C
  Growth strain: DH5alpha
  Copy number: Low Copy
Gene/Insert
  Gene/Insert name: DmCup-Y342AL347A
  Species: D. melanogaster (fly)
  Mutation: Y342A, L347A, I350L, P418S, K1045N
  Entrez Gene: cup (a.k.a. Dmel_CG11181, CG11181, CUP, Cup, DmCup, Dmel\CG11181, fs(1)cup, fs(2)cup, i239)
  Cloning method: Unknown
Terms and licenses: Academic/Nonprofit Terms; Industry Terms: Not Available to Industry
Depositor comments: Sequence according to the sequence given by NCBI: AF004917.1 Plasmids from this collection were made available to the research community and donated after the lab closed. Please note that the sequence provided by the depositing laboratory may be theoretical/predicted or based on Sanger sequencing results. There may be discrepancies between sequencing results obtained by Addgene and the depositor sequence. If an Addgene verified sequence is not available, please contact before placing your order to request that our lab fully sequence the plasmid.
How to cite: pAc5.1B-EGFP-DmCup-Y342AL347A_O was a gift from Elisa Izaurralde (Addgene plasmid # 147103 ; http://n2t.net/addgene:147103 ; RRID:Addgene_147103)
