[The description below was written by a language model from this plasmid's Addgene catalogue record and pLannotate feature annotations shown in this document.]
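Description:
pAc5.1B-EGFP-DmCup-Y342AL347A_O is an insect-cell expression plasmid of about 9.5 kb for producing a GFP-tagged mutant of the Drosophila melanogaster protein Cup. The catalogue lists the backbone as unknown, although the name and annotated parts point to a pAc5.1-type vector. It is maintained in E. coli through a ColE1/pUC-family origin and selected with ampicillin via a β-lactamase gene under its own bla promoter. The repository lists it as low copy even though the annotated origin is of the high-copy type. No marker for selection in insect cells is annotated, so the record only supports use by transfection without plasmid-borne selection. Short fragments of the tetracycline resistance gene and SV40 large T antigen are also detected and are probably non-functional backbone remnants.

The expression cassette is driven by the constitutive Drosophila actin 5C (Ac5) promoter. EGFP sits immediately downstream, followed by the cup coding sequence, giving an N-terminal EGFP fusion, and an SV40 polyadenylation signal lies beyond the insert. A V5 epitope tag is annotated after the cup ORF, but the record does not show whether it is translated in frame or cut off by a stop codon. Cup is an eIF4E-binding adapter protein that keeps target mRNAs repressed by blocking the eIF4E–eIF4G interaction and promoting deadenylation. The insert carries the substitutions Y342A and L347A named in the construct, along with I350L, P418S and K1045N, which are listed relative to the NCBI reference sequence cited by the depositor. The associated publication concerns canonical and non-canonical eIF4E-binding motifs in 4E-BPs, so the construct plausibly serves as an eIF4E-binding mutant for comparison with wild-type Cup in interaction, localization or translational repression assays in fly cells.
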