Features (pLannotate 1.2.2; 10 found; start..end, strand, type, name):
     56..2565    +  promoter       Ac5 promoter: Drosophila melanogaster actin 5C promoter
   2585..3301    +  CDS            EGFP: EGFP is a basic (constitutively fluorescent) green fluorescent protein published in 1996, derived from Aequorea victoria. It is reported to be a rapidly-maturing weak dimer with moderate acid sensitivity.
   3371..6721    +  CDS            cup: CUP_DROME - Also known as fs(2)cup. Experimental evidence at protein level: Swiss-Prot protein existence level 1. Adapter protein that plays a central role in localization of transcripts in the oocyte and in young embryos (PubMed:9118812). Maintains RNA targets in a repressed state by promoting their deadenylation and protects deadenylated mRNAs from further degradation (PubMed:21937713). Binds to and recruits eIF-4E to the 3'-UTR of some mRNA targets which prevents interaction between eIF4E1 and eIF4G (PubMed:14685270, PubMed:15465908, PubMed:21081899). This may contribute to translational re
   6760..6801    +  CDS            V5 tag: epitope tag from simian virus 5
   6901..7035    -  polyA_signal   SV40 poly(A) signal: SV40 polyadenylation signal
   7058..7142    -  CDS            large T antigen (fragment): large T antigen from SV40 (simian virus 40)
   7143..7590    +  CDS            TcR (fragment): tetracycline efflux protein; tet; confers resistance to tetracycline
   7636..8224    -  rep_origin     ori: high-copy-number ColE1/pMB1/pBR322/pUC origin of replication
   8395..9255    -  CDS            AmpR: β-lactamase; bla; confers resistance to ampicillin, carbenicillin, and related antibiotics
   9256..9360    -  promoter       AmpR promoter: bla
>Addgene plasmid #147103 | pAc5.1B-EGFP-DmCup-Y342AL347A_O | addgene full sequence | sequence record 355421 | Addgene NGS Result
CTTCAAGAATTAATTCTATATTCTAAAAACACAAATGATACTTCTAAAAAAAAATCATGAATGGCATCAA
CTCTGAATCAAATCTTTGCAGATGCACCTACTTCTCATTTCCACTGTCACATCATTTTTCCAGATCTCGC
TGCCTGTTATGTGGCCCACAAACCAAGACACGTTTTATGGCCATTAAAGCTGGCTGATCGTCGCCAAACA
CCAAATACATAATGAATATGTACACATTCGAGAAAGAAGCGATCAAAGAAGCGTCTTCGGGCGGAGTAGG
AGAATGCGGAGGAGAAGGAGAACGAGCTGATCTAGTATCTCTCCACAATCCAATGCCAACTGACCAACTG
GCCATATTCGGAGCAATTTGAAGCCAATTTCCATCGCCTGGCGATCGCTCCATTCTTGGCTATATGTTTT
TCACCGTTACCCGGGGCCATTTTCAAAGACTCGTCGGCAAGATAAGATTGTGTCACTCGCTGTCTCTCTT
CATTTGTCGAAGAATGCTGAGGAATTTCGCGATGACGTCGGCGAGTATTTTGAAGAATGAGAATAATTTG
TATTTATACGAAAATCAGTTAGTGGAATTTTCTACAAAAACATGTTATCTATAGATAATTTTGTTGCAAA
ATATGTTGACTATGACAAAGATTGTATGTATATACCTTTAATGTATTCTCATTTTCTTATGTATTTATAA
TGGCAATGATGATACTGATGATATTTTAAGATGATGCCAGACCAAAAGGCTTGAATTTCTGCGTCTTTTG
CCGAACGCAGTGCATGTGCAATTGTTGTTTTTTGGAATATTCAATTTTCGGACTGTCCGCTTTGATTTCA
GTTTCTTGGCTTATTCAAAAAGCAAAGTAAAGCCAAAAAAGCGAGATGGCAATACCAAATGCGGCAAAAC
GGTAGTGGAAGGAAAGGGGTGCGGGGCAGCGGAAGGAAGGGTGGGGCGGGGCGTGGCGGGGTCTGTGGCT
GGGCGCGACGTCACCGACGTTGGAGCCACTCCTTTGACCATGTGTGCGTGTGTGTATTATTCGTGTCTCG
CCACTCGCCGGTTGTTTTTTTCTTTTTATGCTGCGCTCTCTCTAGCGCCATCTCGCTTACGCATGCTCAA
CGCACCGCATGTTGCCGTTTCCTTTTATGCGTCATTTTGGCTCGAAATAGGCAATTATTTAAACAAAGAT
TAGTCAACGAAAACGCTAAAATAAATAAGTCTACAATATGGTTACTTATTGCCATGTGTGTGCAGCCAAC
GATAGCAACAAAAGCAACAACACAGGTGGCTTTCCCTCTTTCACTTTTTGTTTGCAAGCCGCGTGCGAGC
AAGACGGCACGACCGGCAAACGCAATTACGCTGACAAAGAGCAGACGAAGTTTTGGCGAAAAACATCAAG
GCGCCTGATACGAATGCATTTGCAATAACAATTGCGATATTTAATATTGTTTATGAAGCTGTTTGACTTC
AAAACACACAAAAAAAAAAATAAAACAAATTATTTGAAAGAGAATTAGGAATCGGACGCTTATCGTTAGG
GTAACAACAAGAAATGCTTACTGAGTCACAGCCTCTGGAAAACTGCCGCAAGCCAGAGAGAGAGAGAAAA
AGAGGGAGAGCAGCTTAGACCGCATGTGCTTGTGTGTGAGGCGTCTCTCTCTTCGTCTCTGTTGCGCAAA
CGCATAGACTGCACTGAAAAAATCGATTACCTATTTTTTATGAATGAATATTTGCACTATTACTATTCAA
AACTATTAAGATAGCAATCACATTCAATAGCCAAATACTATACCACCTGAGCGATGCAACGAAATGATCA
ATTTGAGCAAAAATGCTGCATATTTAGGACGGCATCATTATAGAAATGCTTCTTGCTGTGTACTTTTCTC
TCGTCTGGCAGCTGTTTCGCCGTTATTGTTAAAACCGGCTTAAGTTAGGTGTGTTTTCTACGACTAGTGA
ATGCCCTACTAGAAGATGTGTGTTGCACAAAATGTCCCTGGAATAACCAATTTGAAGTGCAGATAGCAGT
AAACGTAAGCTAATATGAATATTATTTAACTGTAATGTTTTAATATCGCTGGACATTACTAATAAACCCA
CTATAAACACATGTACATATGTATGTTTTGGCATACAATGAGTAGTTGGGGAAAAAATGTGTAAAAGCAC
CGTGACCATCACAGCATAAAGATAACCAGCTGAAGTATCGAATATGAGTAACCCCCAAATTGAATCACAT
GCCGCAACTGATAGGACCCATGGAAGTACACTCTTCATGGCGATATACAAGACACACACAAGCACGAACA
CCCAGTTGCGGAGGAAATTCTCCGTAAATGAAAACCCAATCGGCGAACAATTCATACCCATATATGGTAA
AAGTTTTGAACGCGACTTGAGAGCGGAGAGCATTGCGGCTGATAAGGTTTTAGCGCTAAGCGGGCTTTAT
AAAACGGGCTGCGGGACCAGTTTTCATATCACTACCGTTTGAGTTCTTGTGCTGTGTGGATACTCCTCCC
GACACAAAGCCGCTCCATCAGCCAGCAGTCGTCTAATCCAGAGACCCCGGATCGGGGTACCATCATGGTG
AGCAAGGGCGAGGAGCTGTTCACCGGGGTGGTGCCCATCCTGGTCGAGCTGGACGGCGACGTAAACGGCC
ACAAGTTCAGCGTGTCCGGCGAGGGCGAGGGCGATGCCACCTACGGCAAGCTGACCCTGAAGTTCATCTG
CACCACCGGCAAGCTGCCCGTGCCCTGGCCCACCCTCGTGACCACCCTGACCTACGGCGTGCAGTGCTTC
AGCCGCTACCCCGACCACATGAAGCAGCACGACTTCTTCAAGTCCGCCATGCCCGAAGGCTACGTCCAGG
AGCGCACCATCTTCTTCAAGGACGACGGCAACTACAAGACCCGCGCCGAGGTGAAGTTCGAGGGCGACAC
CCTGGTGAACCGCATCGAGCTGAAGGGCATCGACTTCAAGGAGGACGGCAACATCCTGGGGCACAAGCTG
GAGTACAACTACAACAGCCACAACGTCTATATCATGGCCGACAAGCAGAAGAACGGCATCAAGGTGAACT
TCAAGATCCGCCACAACATCGAGGACGGCAGCGTGCAGCTCGCCGACCACTACCAGCAGAACACCCCCAT
CGGCGACGGCCCCGTGCTGCTGCCCGACAACCACTACCTGAGCACCCAGTCCGCCCTGAGCAAAGACCCC
AACGAGAAGCGCGATCACATGGTCCTGCTGGAGTTCGTGACCGCCGCCGGGATCACTCTCGGCATGGACG
AGCTGTACAAGCCAAGCTTGAATTCTGCAGATATCATGGACCCTATGAAAGAGGAGGCGATCGAATTGAA
TGGCCATGCTATGCAAATGGCCGAAGCTGAGCAAGAAAATGGCGCTGGCGCCCTGAAAATTGCCACCAAT
GCGGGTGCAACCGATCGTCCAGCGCATCAGCAGCTTCCGCTGCCAGTCGAAGATCAGCAGGATGAGGTGC
TGACCCCCGCTGAGAAGGGCAAGTTCGAGTACCCTCCCCCTCCACCGCCACCAACTCCAGTCCAGGCTCC
GCTAGCCACCAAGGCCACCGCTCTGAATGCCAGTCAAGAGCATGACGACGACGAGGCCAACTCCGAGAAG
TGGGAGGATCCGTGCGCTCCGCCCCCGCCTCCTCCGCTGCCGACTAGCGCTTTCCTGGCCACCGGACTGG
GCTACCTCAAGCTGCCCGCCTTCAAGCTGAAGGACGCACTGGAGAAGGCCATCACCAAGTTGGAGGCCAA
CAAGCGGACGCTAAAGGCCAGCCCTGAGTCTTCTCGTTCCATCAAAAACAAGAATGTGGTGGCCCTGGAG
ATGTTACCCAGGCGCTCAAACCCAGAAACGATCGGCGATGGATCCATGTTGGCATCCACATCCACGGCTG
TTATGCTGCAGACCAAAAAGCCCGCCGTTATTGTGGAGATGGAGAGGCGTTGTAAGATCATCAATTTACT
GGCCAAACAGAATCAAATCCTCGAATCCATTTCGGGGGAGGCCATTCCGATGCATGGACCCTCGAAGCAT
CTGCACGAGGACGAGGGTCTGACCCTGCAAGTTCTCTCGGCCCGAGCATCCACACCGTACACACAGCCCT
CCAGCATGTTGTCCTGCACGGCCGTTAGTTGTGACCTGGAGCACGATTCGCCCCGGAAGCAAGTGGCCAG
CAAGGAGGCCGTGCCGGAGCAGCAGTCTAGTCAGGTGCAGCAAAAGCGTCCACCCAGCACGGGCATTCAC
AAGCCAGGAAGTCTGCGAGCACCCAAGGCTGTTCGTCCTACTACTGCTCCGGTGGTCAGCAGCAAGCCGG
TCAAGAGCGCTACCCGCTCCCGCGCGATGGACCTTCGCAACGGGATGTTCAATGCCCTGATGCACAGGTC
CAAGGAGAGCTTTGTGATGCCTCGCATCGCCACCTGCGACGACATTGAGTTGGAGGGAAGGCTTCGCCGC
ATGAATATTTGGCGCACCTCGGACGGCACAAGATTCCGGACCCGCTCCACCACAGCTAACTTAAACATGA
ACAACAACAACAACAATGAGTGCATGTCTGCCTTCTTCAAAAACAAAAATAAGCCGAACCTAATCAGTGA
CGAGTCCATCATCCAGAGCCAACCGCCCCAGCCGCAAACGGAGTTCCAAGATCCGGCCATTGTTAACCAA
AGACGCATTGGCAGCGGTCGCTTAAACCATTCCAAGTGGGGTTACAACGACGAAGACTACCACTCGTACC
ACAATGGCAAGTCGCAGCATATGGAGGAGGTCAACTCGAAGAACAGCAAAAACATGACGGTGCTGCAGTT
CTTCGACAACGGCGAGATCAGCAGTCAGCCTCAAAGACGGCCGAACACTCCTGTGATGGGGATGTCTATC
AATCGATCCGAGAACGACACCCTGCACTCGAACGAGTCCAGTGAAGATTTGAGTCGCGCCAACGAGAACT
ATGTAAAGCGCGTAATGTCTGGATTCCTGGTTGTATCGAAGCCCAAGTCACGAGATGTCGAGGATAGACA
TCACCGGCGGTACAGGAACCAGAACGAGGAGCCTGAGTGGTTTAGCTGTGGACCCACGTCTAGACTGGAC
ACTATAGAGTTGTGTGGGTTCGATGAGGACGAGGAGAAAATGCTAAAGGAGGGCAACAAAAACCACGGAT
TAGGCGAAACAGAGCGAGAAACGTCAAAACAAAAGATGGACCATAAGTACAAATGGACGCATGCGGAGCC
GATGGGTCGAAGCAAATACATGCCCAAACACGACACTAACAATAATCATAACGTGGAGAACATGAATAAT
GTTATGGCTACCGAGCATCAGCAACAAAAGGAAGAGAAACGCCCAGGCAGTGGCCGTTCGTTTCAGTTTG
ATAAGTTCAATCAAAGCCAACAGAATTACGAGAGTAGCAGTTATGTTAATCACCAACAGCCGCCGCAAAC
GCAGCCTCAGCAAATGCAGCAGCAATCGAACACAAACACGAACAACTCTAAATTCATGTCATTCTTTGCC
AATGAGGGGAACTCCTCGTCTTCTTCGCTGAACGAGTTTTTCAAGCAGGCCATTAACCAGGGTCATGGCA
ACAATCCGGAGCAGCCCAAATCGTTGGGCCACATCGGACAGATGCCTTCGGTGGATCAGCTGGAGGCCAA
ATGGCGTCGAAACTCACTGAACAATGTTGGCGAGACTGCCAACAAGCAGACTGATAACTTCCAGAAGCTA
ATTGGGTCTCTTTCTTCGGCTAAGCCACAGTCACAGGCGGTTGGCTATGATGCCATCTCCAACTTTATAA
TGCAGCAACAGCAGTACCAGCAGCAGCAACAGAAGCAGCACCTCATCATACAGCAGCAGCAGCAACAGAC
CGCCTTTTTGGCGAGCCTGCAGCTGAAGGCGATCCTCGGCCGGGCCGACACCCAATTGCTACTGCTCCGT
CTGACTAAAGGGGAAATATCCAAGCACGGATTGCTGGTGCAGTTGGCCAACCCACGCTTGACGGACATGG
ATCGCGAGGCCATCACTGCTGTATTGCAGTTCACCAACACCCAGCAGCAGCAGCAGCAGCACAAGCAGCA
GCTGGACATGCTCTCAAGCACGGTCATCGCCAGCCAGTTGCAGAATCTCCACAACTTGGCCATTGTCCAG
CAGACTCTTGCAGCCAGGCAGCAGCCGCAGCATAATCCACAGACGCAGGCGCCGCACCAACTGTCGCAGG
AGGACTTGCAAGCGCATGCCAATGTGATAATGCGAAACGCCGTAATGAAGCGAAAAATTGAGGAGCAGAC
CTCGAAGCTTATCAATGGCGGTGCCAAGCATCAGGCACAGCAGCAATATCTAAACCGTGGCCAGCAACGC
CAGGCTCGACCAGATGCCAACTCGAATGCCTTGCTCCATGCCTTGATCTCTGGCGGTGGCAATAACCACG
CCTCTGGTTATCCTATGAATGGACAGCCGCAGCAGCATCATTCCAATTTGAGATTCGGTGATAACCAAAA
CTTCCAATCTTTTGAGTCCAACCAGCCGCACTTCGCCACGCAGTACAAGCAGCAATACCAACAGTCTCAG
CAGCAACATCCCCATCAGCAGCCCCAACAGCTGAATTCGCTTCATCAGAACAACGCTGGAGCTGTCAATA
GCTTCAATAAGGCCCAAATGCAAGCTCAATCAGCTATTTCCATGCTGCCCAACAGCGGGGATGAGTTTCA
TTAAGCGGCCGCTCGAGTCTAGAGGGCCCGCGGTTCGAAGGTAAGCCTATCCCTAACCCTCTCCTCGGTC
TCGATTCTACGCGTACCGGTCATCATCACCATCACCATTGAGTTTAAACCCGCTGATCAGCCTCGACTGT
GCCTTCTAAGGCCTGAGCTCGCTGATCAGCCTCGATCGAGGATCCAGACATGATAAGATACATTGATGAG
TTTGGACAAACCACAACTAGAATGCAGTGAAAAAAATGCTTTATTTGTGAAATTTGTGATGCTATTGCTT
TATTTGTAACCATTATAAGCTGCAATAAACAAGTTAACAACAACAATTGCATTCATTTTATGTTTCAGGT
TCAGGGGGAGGTGTGGGAGGTTTTTTAAAGCAAGTAAAACCTCTACAAATGTGGTATGGCTGATTATGAT
CAGTCGACCGATGCCCTTGAGAGCCTTCAACCCAGTCAGCTCCTTCCGGTGGGCGCGGGGCATGACTATC
GTCGCCGCACTTATGACTGTCTTCTTTATCATGCAACTCGTAGGACAGGTGCCGGCAGCGCTCTGGGTCA
TTTTCGGCGAGGACCGCTTTCGCTGGAGCGCGACGATGATCGGCCTGTCGCTTGCGGTATTCGGAATCTT
GCACGCCCTCGCTCAAGCCTTCGTCACTGGTCCCGCCACCAAACGTTTCGGCGAGAAGCAGGCCATTATC
GCCGGCATGGCGGCCGACGCGCTGGGCTACGTCTTGCTGGCGTTCGCGACGCGAGGCTGGATGGCCTTCC
CCATTATGATTCTTCTCGCTTCCGGCGGCATCGGGATGCCCGCGTTGCAGGCCATGCTGTCCAGGCAGGT
AGATGACGACCATCAGGGACAGCTTCAAGGCCAGCAAAAGGCCAGGAACCGTAAAAAGGCCGCGTTGCTG
GCGTTTTTCCATAGGCTCCGCCCCCCTGACGAGCATCACAAAAATCGACGCTCAAGTCAGAGGTGGCGAA
ACCCGACAGGACTATAAAGATACCAGGCGTTTCCCCCTGGAAGCTCCCTCGTGCGCTCTCCTGTTCCGAC
CCTGCCGCTTACCGGATACCTGTCCGCCTTTCTCCCTTCGGGAAGCGTGGCGCTTTCTCATAGCTCACGC
TGTAGGTATCTCAGTTCGGTGTAGGTCGTTCGCTCCAAGCTGGGCTGTGTGCACGAACCCCCCGTTCAGC
CCGACCGCTGCGCCTTATCCGGTAACTATCGTCTTGAGTCCAACCCGGTAAGACACGACTTATCGCCACT
GGCAGCAGCCACTGGTAACAGGATTAGCAGAGCGAGGTATGTAGGCGGTGCTACAGAGTTCTTGAAGTGG
TGGCCTAACTACGGCTACACTAGAAGGACAGTATTTGGTATCTGCGCTCTGCTGAAGCCAGTTACCTTCG
GAAAAAGAGTTGGTAGCTCTTGATCCGGCAAACAAACCACCGCTGGTAGCGGTGGTTTTTTTGTTTGCAA
GCAGCAGATTACGCGCAGAAAAAAAGGATCTCAAGAAGATCCTTTGATCTTTTCTACGGGGTCTGACGCT
CAGTGGAACGAAAACTCACGTTAAGGGATTTTGGTCATGAGATTATCAAAAAGGATCTTCACCTAGATCC
TTTTAAATTAAAAATGAAGTTTTAAATCAATCTAAAGTATATATGAGTAAACTTGGTCTGACAGTTACCA
ATGCTTAATCAGTGAGGCACCTATCTCAGCGATCTGTCTATTTCGTTCATCCATAGTTGCCTGACTCCCC
GTCGTGTAGATAACTACGATACGGGAGGGCTTACCATCTGGCCCCAGTGCTGCAATGATACCGCGAGACC
CACGCTCACCGGCTCCAGATTTATCAGCAATAAACCAGCCAGCCGGAAGGGCCGAGCGCAGAAGTGGTCC
TGCAACTTTATCCGCCTCCATCCAGTCTATTAATTGTTGCCGGGAAGCTAGAGTAAGTAGTTCGCCAGTT
AATAGTTTGCGCAACGTTGTTGCCATTGCTGCAGGCATCGTGGTGTCACGCTCGTCGTTTGGTATGGCTT
CATTCAGCTCCGGTTCCCAACGATCAAGGCGAGTTACATGATCCCCCATGTTGTGCAAAAAAGCGGTTAG
CTCCTTCGGTCCTCCGATCGTTGTCAGAAGTAAGTTGGCCGCAGTGTTATCACTCATGGTTATGGCAGCA
CTGCATAATTCTCTTACTGTCATGCCATCCGTAAGATGCTTTTCTGTGACTGGTGAGTACTCAACCAAGT
CATTCTGAGAATAGTGTATGCGGCGACCGAGTTGCTCTTGCCCGGCGTCAACACGGGATAATACCGCGCC
ACATAGCAGAACTTTAAAAGTGCTCATCATTGGAAAACGTTCTTCGGGGCGAAAACTCTCAAGGATCTTA
CCGCTGTTGAGATCCAGTTCGATGTAACCCACTCGTGCACCCAACTGATCTTCAGCATCTTTTACTTTCA
CCAGCGTTTCTGGGTGAGCAAAAACAGGAAGGCAAAATGCCGCAAAAAAGGGAATAAGGGCGACACGGAA
ATGTTGAATACTCATACTCTTCCTTTTTCAATATTATTGAAGCATTTATCAGGGTTATTGTCTCATGAGC
GGATACATATTTGAATGTATTTAGAAAAATAAACAAATAGGGGTTCCGCGCACATTTCCCCGAAAAGTGC
CACCTGACGTCTAAGAAACCATTATTATCATGACATTAACCTATAAAAATAGGCGTATCACGAGGCCCTT
TCGT
